Addgene plasmid #197473: 1GFP-His-GFP-TEV-cs-ATG3_Y209A
Purpose: Bacterial Expression of human ATG3 Y209A
Depositing lab: James Hurley. Depositing organization: University of California, Berkeley.
Backbone
  Vector backbone: 1GFP
  Vector type: Bacterial Expression
Growth in bacteria
  Bacterial resistance: Kanamycin, 50 μg/mL
  Growth temperature: 37°C
  Growth strain: DH5alpha
  Copy number: High Copy
Gene/Insert
  Gene/Insert name: ATG3
  Species: H. sapiens (human)
  Mutation: Y209A
  Entrez Gene: ATG3 (a.k.a. APG3, APG3-LIKE, APG3L, PC3-96, hApg3)
  Tag / fusion protein: His-GFP (N terminal on insert)
  Cloning method: Ligation Independent Cloning
Terms and licenses: Academic/Nonprofit Terms; Industry Terms: Not Available to Industry
How to cite: 1GFP-His-GFP-TEV-cs-ATG3_Y209A was a gift from James Hurley (Addgene plasmid # 197473 ; http://n2t.net/addgene:197473 ; RRID:Addgene_197473)
