[The description below was written by a language model from this plasmid's Addgene catalogue record and pLannotate feature annotations shown in this document.]
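Description:
1GFP-His-GFP-TEV-cs-ATG3_Y209A is a 7,027 nt bacterial expression plasmid built on the 1GFP backbone, a pET-style vector into which the insert was placed by ligation-independent cloning. It is propagated in E. coli under kanamycin selection (aph(3')-Ia) and carries a ColE1/pMB1-type origin. The catalogue lists it as high copy, although the feature table also annotates the rop gene and bom region typical of pBR322-derived pET backbones. An f1 origin is present as well. The short tetracycline-resistance fragments and the partial AmpR promoter appear to be non-functional backbone remnants.

The expression cassette is driven by a T7 promoter followed by a lac operator and the T7 gene 10 ribosome binding site. A lacI gene with its own promoter on the plasmid supplies repressor, so transcription depends on a host providing T7 RNA polymerase and is inducible with IPTG. The open reading frame encodes an N-terminal 6xHis tag, a GFP (matched by the annotation software to an EGFP derivative), a TEV protease cleavage site, and human ATG3 carrying the Y209A substitution, followed by a T7 terminator. Short His-tag and solubility-tag fragments annotated downstream of ATG3 are probably vector sequence beyond the insert rather than part of the product, since the record lists only an N-terminal tag.

ATG3 is the E2-like enzyme that conjugates ATG8-family proteins to phosphatidylethanolamine during autophagy. The construct is intended for recombinant production of the Y209A mutant, with the His tag allowing affinity purification, GFP allowing fluorescent tracking, and TEV cleavage allowing tag removal. The record does not state the functional consequence of Y209A.
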