Features (pLannotate 1.2.2; 22 found; start..end, strand, type, name):
     12..440     +  rep_origin     f1 ori (sequence partly withheld): f1 bacteriophage origin of replication; arrow indicates direction of (+) strand synthesis
    494..551     +  promoter       AmpR promoter (fragment): bla
    560..1375    -  CDS            KanR: aminoglycoside phosphotransferase; aph(3')-Ia; confers resistance to kanamycin in bacteria or G418 (Geneticin®) in eukaryotes
   1497..2085    +  rep_origin     ori: high-copy-number ColE1/pMB1/pBR322/pUC origin of replication
   2271..2410    -  misc_feature   bom: basis of mobility region from pBR322
   2512..2703    -  CDS            rop: Rop protein, which maintains plasmids at low copy number; rop
   2720..3100    +  CDS            YPB1_ECOLX: Protein predicted: Swiss-Prot protein existence level 4. From Escherichia coli.
   3172..3463    -  CDS            TcR (fragment): tetracycline efflux protein; tet; confers resistance to tetracycline
   3478..3499    -  protein_bind   CAP binding site: CAP binding activates transcription in the presence of cAMP. E. coli catabolite activator protein
   3512..4594    -  CDS            lacI: lac repressor; lacI; The lac repressor binds to the lac operator to inhibit transcription in E. coli. This inhibition can be relieved by adding lactose or isopropyl-β-D-thiogalactopyranoside (IPTG).
   4595..4672    -  promoter       lacI promoter: lacI
   4680..4959    -  CDS            TcR (fragment): tetracycline efflux protein; tet; confers resistance to tetracycline
   4981..4999    +  promoter       T7 promoter: promoter for bacteriophage T7 RNA polymerase
   5000..5024    +  protein_bind   lac operator: The lac repressor binds to the lac operator to inhibit transcription in E. coli. This inhibition can be relieved by adding lactose or isopropyl-β-D-thiogalactopyranoside (IPTG). lac repressor encoded by lacI
   5039..5061    +  RBS            RBS: efficient ribosome binding site from bacteriophage T7 gene 10 (Olins and Rangwala, 1989)
   5080..5097    +  CDS            6xHis: 6xHis affinity tag
   5107..5820    +  CDS            SiriusGFP: enhanced GFP (EGFP) derivative that exhibits robust folding and enhanced photostability (Zhong et al., 2019) mammalian codon-optimized
   5830..5846    +  CDS            TEV site (fragment): tobacco etch virus (TEV) protease recognition and cleavage site
   5857..6798    +  CDS            ATG3: ATG3_HUMAN - Also known as APG3, APG3L. Experimental evidence at protein level: Swiss-Prot protein existence level 1. E2 conjugating enzyme required for the cytoplasm to vacuole transport (Cvt), autophagy, and mitochondrial homeostasis. Responsible for the E2-like covalent binding of phosphatidylethanolamine to the C- terminal Gly of ATG8-like proteins (GABARAP, GABARAPL1, GABARAPL2 or MAP1LC3A). The ATG12-ATG5 conjugate plays a role of an E3 and promotes the transfer of ATG8-like proteins from ATG3 to phosphatidylethanolamine (PE). This step is required for the membrane association of ATG8-li
   6871..6888    +  CDS            9xHis (fragment): 9xHis affinity tag
   6898..6947    +  CDS            SET1 (fragment): solubility-enhancement tag derived from T7 phage gene 10B
   6955..7002    +  terminator     T7 terminator: transcription terminator for bacteriophage T7 RNA polymerase
>Addgene plasmid #197473 | 1GFP-His-GFP-TEV-cs-ATG3_Y209A | addgene full sequence | sequence record 389157 | Addgene NGS Result
TGGCGAATGGG
[124 nt withheld, positions 12-135]
C
[91 nt withheld, positions 137-227]
A
[49 nt withheld, positions 229-277]
CCTTTGACGTTGGAGTCCACGTTCTTT
[37 nt withheld, positions 305-341]
ACCCTATCTCGGTCTATTCTTTTGATTTATAAGGGATTTTGCCGATTTCGGCCTATTGGTTAAAAAATGA
GCTGATTTAACAAAAATTTAACGCGAATTTTAACAAACTAGTAACGTTTACAATTTCAGGTGGCACTTTT
CGGGGAAATGTGCGCGGAACCCCTATTTGTTTATTTTTCTAAATACATTCAAATATGTATCCGCTCATGA
ATTAATTCTTAGAAAAACTCATCGAGCATCAAATGAAACTGCAATTTATTCATATCAGGATTATCAATAC
CATATTTTTGAAAAAGCCGTTTCTGTAATGAAGGAGAAAACTCACCGAGGCAGTTCCATAGGATGGCAAG
ATCCTGGTATCGGTCTGCGATTCCGACTCGTCCAACATCAATACAACCTATTAATTTCCCCTCGTCAAAA
ATAAGGTTATCAAGTGAGAAATCACCATGAGTGACGACTGAATCCGGTGAGAATGGCAAAAGTTTATGCA
TTTCTTTCCAGACTTGTTCAACAGGCCAGCCATTACGCTCGTCATCAAAATCACTCGCATCAACCAAACC
GTTATTCATTCGTGATTGCGCCTGAGCGAGACGAAATACGCGATCGCTGTTAAAAGGACAATTACAAACA
GGAATCGAATGCAACCGGCGCAGGAACACTGCCAGCGCATCAACAATGTTTTCACCTGAATCAGGATATT
CTTCTAATACCTGGAATGCTGTTTTCCCGGGGATCGCAGTGGTGAGTAACCATGCATCATCAGGAGTACG
GATAAAATGCTTGATGGTCGGAAGAGGCATAAATTCCGTCAGCCAGTTTAGTCTGACCATCTCATCTGTA
ACATCATTGGCAACGCTACCTTTGCCATGTTTCAGAAACAACTCTGGCGCATCGGGCTTCCCATACAATC
GATAGATTGTCGCACCTGATTGCCCGACATTATCGCGAGCCCATTTATACCCATATAAATCAGCATCCAT
GTTGGAATTTAATCGCGGCCTAGAGCAAGACGTTTCCCGTTGAATATGGCTCATAACACCCCTTGTATTA
CTGTTTATGTAAGCAGACAGTTTTATTGTTCATGACCAAAATCCCTTAACGTGAGTTTTCGTTCCACTGA
GCGTCAGACCCCGTAGAAAAGATCAAAGGATCTTCTTGAGATCCTTTTTTTCTGCGCGTAATCTGCTGCT
TGCAAACAAAAAAACCACCGCTACCAGCGGTGGTTTGTTTGCCGGATCAAGAGCTACCAACTCTTTTTCC
GAAGGTAACTGGCTTCAGCAGAGCGCAGATACCAAATACTGTCCTTCTAGTGTAGCCGTAGTTAGGCCAC
CACTTCAAGAACTCTGTAGCACCGCCTACATACCTCGCTCTGCTAATCCTGTTACCAGTGGCTGCTGCCA
GTGGCGATAAGTCGTGTCTTACCGGGTTGGACTCAAGACGATAGTTACCGGATAAGGCGCAGCGGTCGGG
CTGAACGGGGGGTTCGTGCACACAGCCCAGCTTGGAGCGAACGACCTACACCGAACTGAGATACCTACAG
CGTGAGCTATGAGAAAGCGCCACGCTTCCCGAAGGGAGAAAGGCGGACAGGTATCCGGTAAGCGGCAGGG
TCGGAACAGGAGAGCGCACGAGGGAGCTTCCAGGGGGAAACGCCTGGTATCTTTATAGTCCTGTCGGGTT
TCGCCACCTCTGACTTGAGCGTCGATTTTTGTGATGCTCGTCAGGGGGGCGGAGCCTATGGAAAAACGCC
AGCAACGCGGCCTTTTTACGGTTCCTGGCCTTTTGCTGGCCTTTTGCTCACATGTTCTTTCCTGCGTTAT
CCCCTGATTCTGTGGATAACCGTATTACCGCCTTTGAGTGAGCTGATACCGCTCGCCGCAGCCGAACGAC
CGAGCGCAGCGAGTCAGTGAGCGAGGAAGCGGAAGAGCGCCTGATGCGGTATTTTCTCCTTACGCATCTG
TGCGGTATTTCACACCGCAATGGTGCACTCTCAGTACAATCTGCTCTGATGCCGCATAGTTAAGCCAGTA
TACACTCCGCTATCGCTACGTGACTGGGTCATGGCTGCGCCCCGACACCCGCCAACACCCGCTGACGCGC
CCTGACGGGCTTGTCTGCTCCCGGCATCCGCTTACAGACAAGCTGTGACCGTCTCCGGGAGCTGCATGTG
TCAGAGGTTTTCACCGTCATCACCGAAACGCGCGAGGCAGCTGCGGTAAAGCTCATCAGCGTGGTCGTGA
AGCGATTCACAGATGTCTGCCTGTTCATCCGCGTCCAGCTCGTTGAGTTTCTCCAGAAGCGTTAATGTCT
GGCTTCTGATAAAGCGGGCCATGTTAAGGGCGGTTTTTTCCTGTTTGGTCACTGATGCCTCCGTGTAAGG
GGGATTTCTGTTCATGGGGGTAATGATACCGATGAAACGAGAGAGGATGCTCACGATACGGGTTACTGAT
GATGAACATGCCCGGTTACTGGAACGTTGTGAGGGTAAACAACTGGCGGTATGGATGCGGCGGGACCAGA
GAAAAATCACTCAGGGTCAATGCCAGCGCTTCGTTAATACAGATGTAGGTGTTCCACAGGGTAGCCAGCA
GCATCCTGCGATGCAGATCCGGAACATAATGGTGCAGGGCGCTGACTTCCGCGTTTCCAGACTTTACGAA
ACACGGAAACCGAAGACCATTCATGTTGTTGCTCAGGTCGCAGACGTTTTGCAGCAGCAGTCGCTTCACG
TTCGCTCGCGTATCGGTGATTCATTCTGCTAACCAGTAAGGCAACCCCGCCAGCCTAGCCGGGTCCTCAA
CGACAGGAGCACGATCATGCGCACCCGTGGGGCCGCCATGCCGGCGATAATGGCCTGCTTCTCGCCGAAA
CGTTTGGTGGCGGGACCAGTGACGAAGGCTTGAGCGAGGGCGTGCAAGATTCCGAATACCGCAAGCGACA
GGCCGATCATCGTCGCGCTCCAGCGAAAGCGGTCCTCGCCGAAAATGACCCAGAGCGCTGCCGGCACCTG
TCCTACGAGTTGCATGATAAAGAAGACAGTCATAAGTGCGGCGACGATAGTCATGCCCCGCGCCCACCGG
AAGGAGCTGACTGGGTTGAAGGCTCTCAAGGGCATCGGTCGAGATCCCGGTGCCTAATGAGTGAGCTAAC
TTACATTAATTGCGTTGCGCTCACTGCCCGCTTTCCAGTCGGGAAACCTGTCGTGCCAGCTGCATTAATG
AATCGGCCAACGCGCGGGGAGAGGCGGTTTGCGTATTGGGCGCCAGGGTGGTTTTTCTTTTCACCAGTGA
GACGGGCAACAGCTGATTGCCCTTCACCGCCTGGCCCTGAGAGAGTTGCAGCAAGCGGTCCACGCTGGTT
TGCCCCAGCAGGCGAAAATCCTGTTTGATGGTGGTTAACGGCGGGATATAACATGAGCTGTCTTCGGTAT
CGTCGTATCCCACTACCGAGATATCCGCACCAACGCGCAGCCCGGACTCGGTAATGGCGCGCATTGCGCC
CAGCGCCATCTGATCGTTGGCAACCAGCATCGCAGTGGGAACGATACCCTCATTCAGCATTTGCATGGTT
TGTTGAAAACCGGACATGGCACTCCAGTCGCCTTCCCGTTCCGCTATCGGCTGAATTTGATTGCGAGTGA
GATATTTATGCCAGCCAGCCAGACGCAGACGCGCCGAGACAGAACTTAATGGGCCCGCTAACAGCGCGAT
TTGCTGGTGACCCAATGCGACCAGATGCTCCACGCCCAGTCGCGTACCGTCTTCATGGGAGAAAATAATA
CTGTTGATGGGTGTCTGGTCAGAGACATCAAGAAATAACGCCGGAACATTAGTGCAGGCAGCTTCCACAG
CAATGGCATCCTGGTCATCCAGCGGATAGTTAATGATCAGCCCACTGACGCGTTGCGCGAGAAGATTGTG
CACCGCCGCTTTACAGGCTTCGACGCCGCTTCGTTCTACCATCGACACCACCACGCTGGCACCCAGTTGA
TCGGCGCGAGATTTAATCGCCGCGACAATTTGCGACGGCGCGTGCAGGGCCAGACTGGAGGTGGCAACGC
CAATCAGCAACGACTGTTTGCCCGCCAGTTGTTGTGCCACGCGGTTGGGAATGTAATTCAGCTCCGCCAT
CGCCGCTTCCACTTTTTCCCGCGTTTTCGCAGAAACGTGGCTGGCCTGGTTCACCACGCGGGAAACGGTC
TGATAAGAGACACCGGCATACTCTGCGACATCGTATAACGTTACTGGTTTCACATTCACCACCCTGAATT
GACTCTCTTCCGGGCGCTATCATGCCATACCGCGAAAGGTTTTGCGCCATTCGATGGTGTCCGGGATCTC
GACGCTCTCCCTTATGCGACTCCTGCATTAGGAAGCAGCCCAGTAGTAGGTTGAGGCCGTTGAGCACCGC
CGCCGCAAGGAATGGTGCATGCAAGGAGATGGCGCCCAACAGTCCCCCGGCCACGGGGCCTGCCACCATA
CCCACGCCGAAACAAGCGCTCATGAGCCCGAAGTGGCGAGCCCGATCTTCCCCATCGGTGATGTCGGCGA
TATAGGCGCCAGCAACCGCACCTGTGGCGCCGGTGATGCCGGCCACGATGCGTCCGGCGTAGAGGATCGA
GATCTCGATCCCGCGAAATTAATACGACTCACTATAGGGGAATTGTGAGCGGATAACAATTCCCCTCTAG
AAATAATTTTGTTTAACTTTAAGAAGGAGATATACCATGGGTTCTTCTCACCATCACCATCACCATGGTT
CTTCTGTGAGCAAGGGCGAGGAGCTGTTCACCGGGGTGGTGCCCATCCTGGTCGAGCTGGACGGCGACGT
AAACGGCCACAAGTTCAGCGTGCGCGGCGAGGGCGAGGGCGATGCCACCAACGGCAAGCTGACCCTGAAG
TTCATCTGCACCACCGGCAAGCTGCCCGTGCCCTGGCCCACCCTCGTGACCACCCTGACCTACGGCGTGC
AGTGCTTCAGCCGCTACCCCGACCACATGAAGCAGCACGACTTCTTCAAGTCCGCCATGCCCGAAGGCTA
CGTCCAGGAGCGCACCATCTCCTTCAAGGACGACGGCACCTACAAGACCCGCGCCGAGGTGAAGTTCGAG
GGCGACACCCTGGTGAACCGCATCGAGCTGAAGGGCATCGACTTCAAGGAGGACGGCAACATCCTGGGGC
ACAAGCTGGAGTACAACTTCAACAGCCACAACGTCTATATCACGGCCGACAAGCAGAAGAACGGCATCAA
GGCGAACTTCAAGATCCGCCACAACGTCGAGGACGGCAGCGTGCAGCTCGCCGACCACTACCAGCAGAAC
ACCCCCATCGGCGACGGCCCCGTGCTGCTGCCCGACAACCACTACCTGAGCACCCAGTCCAAGCTGAGCA
AAGACCCCAACGAGAAGCGCGATCACATGGTCCTGCTGGAGTTCGTGACCGCCGCCGGGATCACTCTCGG
CATGGACGAGCTGTACAAGGGGATCGAGGAAAACCTGTACTTCCAATCCAATGCAATGCAGAATGTGATT
AATACTGTGAAGGGAAAGGCACTGGAAGTGGCTGAGTACCTGACCCCGGTCCTCAAGGAATCAAAGTTTA
AGGAAACAGGTGTAATTACCCCAGAAGAGTTTGTGGCAGCTGGAGATCACCTAGTCCACCACTGTCCAAC
ATGGCAATGGGCTACAGGGGAAGAATTGAAAGTGAAGGCATACCTACCAACAGGCAAACAATTTTTGGTA
ACCAAAAATGTGCCGTGCTATAAGCGGTGCAAACAGATGGAATATTCAGATGAATTGGAAGCTATCATTG
AAGAAGATGATGGTGATGGCGGATGGGTAGATACATATCACAACACAGGTATTACAGGAATAACGGAAGC
CGTTAAAGAGATCACACTGGAAAATAAGGACAATATAAGGCTTCAAGATTGCTCAGCACTATGTGAAGAG
GAAGAAGATGAAGATGAAGGAGAAGCTGCAGATATGGAAGAATATGAAGAGAGTGGATTGTTGGAAACAG
ATGAGGCTACCCTAGATACAAGGAAAATAGTAGAAGCTTGTAAAGCCAAAACTGATGCTGGCGGTGAAGA
TGCTATTTTGCAAACCAGAACTTATGACCTTTACATCACTTATGATAAAGCGTACCAGACTCCACGATTA
TGGTTGTTTGGCTATGATGAGCAACGGCAGCCTTTAACAGTTGAGCACATGTATGAAGACATCAGTCAGG
ATCATGTGAAGAAAACAGTGACCATTGAAAATCACCCTCATCTGCCACCACCTCCCATGTGTTCAGTTCA
CCCATGCAGGCATGCTGAGGTGATGAAGAAAATCATTGAGACTGTTGCAGAAGGAGGGGGAGAACTTGGA
GTTCATATGTATCTTCTTATTTTCTTGAAATTTGTACAAGCTGTCATTCCAACAATAGAATATGACTACA
CAAGACACTTCACAATGTAATAATAACATTGGAAGTGGATAACGGATCCGAATTCGAGCGCCGTCGACAA
GCTTGCGGCCGCACTCGAGCACCACCACCACCACCACTGAGATCCGGCTGCTAACAAAGCCCGAAAGGAA
GCTGAGTTGGCTGCTGCCACCGCTGAGCAATAACTAGCATAACCCCTTGGGGCCTCTAAACGGGTCTTGA
GGGGTTTTTTGCTGAAAGGAGGAACTATATCCGGAT
